Addgene plasmid #190088: pRT498-3xOtUBD
Purpose: Expresses 3 tandem OtUBD with an TEV-cleavable N-terminal 6xHis-MBP tag as well as an engineered N-terminal cysteine in E. coli
Depositing lab: Mark Hochstrasser. Depositing organization: Yale University. Publication: A versatile new tool derived from a bacterial deubiquitylase to detect and purify ubiquitylated substrates and their interacting proteins. Zhang M, Berk JM, Mehrtash AB, Kanyo J, Hochstrasser M. PLoS Biol. 2022 Jun 30;20(6):e3001501. doi: 10.1371/journal.pbio.3001501. eCollection 2022 Jun. PubMed 35771886.
Backbone
  Vector backbone: pRT498
  Backbone manufacturer: Hochstrasser Lab
  Backbone size w/o insert (bp): 6312
  Total vector size (bp): 7193
  Vector type: Bacterial Expression
Growth in bacteria
  Bacterial resistance: Kanamycin, 50 μg/mL
  Growth temperature: 37°C
  Growth strain: DH5alpha
  Copy number: Low Copy
Gene/Insert
  Gene/Insert name: 3xOtUBD (alt name: 3xOtDUB(170-264))
  Species: Orientia Tsutsugamushi
  Tag / fusion protein: 6xHis (N terminal on backbone); MBP (N terminal on backbone)
  Cloning method: Restriction Enzyme; 5′ cloning site NdeI (not destroyed); 3′ cloning site BamHI (not destroyed)
  Sequencing primers: 5′ GACTGTCGATGAAGCCCTGAAAG; 3′ GCTAGTTATTGCTCAGCGG
Terms and licenses: Academic/Nonprofit Terms; Industry Terms: Not Available to Industry
How to cite: pRT498-3xOtUBD was a gift from Mark Hochstrasser (Addgene plasmid # 190088 ; http://n2t.net/addgene:190088 ; RRID:Addgene_190088)
