[The description below was written by a language model from this plasmid's Addgene catalogue record and pLannotate feature annotations shown in this document.]
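Description:
pRT498-3xOtUBD is a bacterial expression plasmid of about 7.2 kb built on the pRT498 backbone, a pET-style vector for T7-driven protein production in E. coli. It is selected with kanamycin through an aph(3')-Ia resistance gene. Replication relies on a ColE1/pBR322-type origin accompanied by the bom region and the rop gene, consistent with its listing as low copy. An f1 origin is also present. Short tetracycline-resistance fragments and an AmpR promoter fragment appear to be non-functional remnants of the vector's pBR322 ancestry.

The expression cassette consists of a T7 promoter followed by a lac operator, the T7 gene 10 ribosome binding site and a T7 terminator. A lacI gene on the plasmid supplies repressor, so transcription is held off until IPTG induction in a host that provides T7 RNA polymerase. The open reading frame begins with a 6xHis tag, followed by a cytosolic maltose binding protein lacking its signal sequence, which aids solubility and purification, and then a TEV protease site. The insert, cloned between NdeI and BamHI, encodes three tandem copies of OtUBD, the ubiquitin-binding domain spanning residues 170–264 of the Orientia tsutsugamushi deubiquitylase OtDUB. Its region is unannotated in the feature table. TEV cleavage releases 3xOtUBD carrying an engineered N-terminal cysteine. A His-tag fragment and a short solubility-tag fragment are annotated downstream of the insert, but the record lists only N-terminal tags and does not indicate whether these are translated.

According to the associated publication title, OtUBD serves as a tool to detect and purify ubiquitylated substrates and their interacting proteins, and this plasmid supplies the recombinant trimeric version. The record does not state the purpose of the engineered cysteine.
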