Features (pLannotate 1.2.2; 21 found; start..end, strand, type, name):
     12..440     +  rep_origin     f1 ori (sequence partly withheld): f1 bacteriophage origin of replication; arrow indicates direction of (+) strand synthesis
    493..550     +  promoter       AmpR promoter (fragment): bla
    559..1374    -  CDS            KanR: aminoglycoside phosphotransferase; aph(3')-Ia; confers resistance to kanamycin in bacteria or G418 (Geneticin®) in eukaryotes
   1496..2084    +  rep_origin     ori: high-copy-number ColE1/pMB1/pBR322/pUC origin of replication
   2270..2409    -  misc_feature   bom: basis of mobility region from pBR322
   2511..2702    -  CDS            rop: Rop protein, which maintains plasmids at low copy number; rop
   2719..3099    +  CDS            YPB1_ECOLX: Protein predicted: Swiss-Prot protein existence level 4. From Escherichia coli.
   3161..3225    -  CDS            TcR (fragment): tetracycline efflux protein; tet; confers resistance to tetracycline
   3240..3261    -  protein_bind   CAP binding site: CAP binding activates transcription in the presence of cAMP. E. coli catabolite activator protein
   3274..4356    -  CDS            lacI: lac repressor; lacI; The lac repressor binds to the lac operator to inhibit transcription in E. coli. This inhibition can be relieved by adding lactose or isopropyl-β-D-thiogalactopyranoside (IPTG).
   4357..4434    -  promoter       lacI promoter: lacI
   4442..4721    -  CDS            TcR (fragment): tetracycline efflux protein; tet; confers resistance to tetracycline
   4747..4765    +  promoter       T7 promoter: promoter for bacteriophage T7 RNA polymerase
   4766..4790    +  protein_bind   lac operator: The lac repressor binds to the lac operator to inhibit transcription in E. coli. This inhibition can be relieved by adding lactose or isopropyl-β-D-thiogalactopyranoside (IPTG). lac repressor encoded by lacI
   4805..4827    +  RBS            RBS: efficient ribosome binding site from bacteriophage T7 gene 10 (Olins and Rangwala, 1989)
   4847..4864    +  CDS            7xHis (fragment): 6xHis affinity tag
   4874..5974    +  CDS            MBP: maltose binding protein from E. coli; malE (mutated); This version of the gene does not encode a signal sequence, so MBP will remain in the cytosol.
   6014..6032    +  CDS            TEV site (fragment): tobacco etch virus (TEV) protease recognition and cleavage site
   7017..7040    +  CDS            9xHis (fragment): 9xHis affinity tag
   7066..7109    +  CDS            SET1 (fragment): solubility-enhancement tag derived from T7 phage gene 10B
   7117..7164    +  terminator     T7 terminator: transcription terminator for bacteriophage T7 RNA polymerase
>Addgene plasmid #190088 | pRT498-3xOtUBD | addgene full sequence | sequence record 373874 | Addgene NGS Result
TGGCGAATGGG
[124 nt withheld, positions 12-135]
C
[91 nt withheld, positions 137-227]
A
[49 nt withheld, positions 229-277]
CCTTTGACGTTGGAGTCCACGTTCTTT
[37 nt withheld, positions 305-341]
ACCCTATCTCGGTCTATTCTTTTGATTTATAAGGGATTTTGCCGATTTCGGCCTATTGGTTAAAAAATGA
GCTGATTTAACAAAAATTTAACGCGAATTTTAACAAAATATTAACGCTTACAATTTAGGTGGCACTTTTC
GGGGAAATGTGCGCGGAACCCCTATTTGTTTATTTTTCTAAATACATTCAAATATGTATCCGCTCATGAA
TTAATTCTTAGAAAAACTCATCGAGCATCAAATGAAACTGCAATTTATTCATATCAGGATTATCAATACC
ATATTTTTGAAAAAGCCGTTTCTGTAATGAAGGAGAAAACTCACCGAGGCAGTTCCATAGGATGGCAAGA
TCCTGGTATCGGTCTGCGATTCCGACTCGTCCAACATCAATACAACCTATTAATTTCCCCTCGTCAAAAA
TAAGGTTATCAAGTGAGAAATCACCATGAGTGACGACTGAATCCGGTGAGAATGGCAAAAGTTTATGCAT
TTCTTTCCAGACTTGTTCAACAGGCCAGCCATTACGCTCGTCATCAAAATCACTCGCATCAACCAAACCG
TTATTCATTCGTGATTGCGCCTGAGCGAGACGAAATACGCGATCGCTGTTAAAAGGACAATTACAAACAG
GAATCGAATGCAACCGGCGCAGGAACACTGCCAGCGCATCAACAATATTTTCACCTGAATCAGGATATTC
TTCTAATACCTGGAATGCTGTTTTCCCGGGGATCGCAGTGGTGAGTAACCATGCATCATCAGGAGTACGG
ATAAAATGCTTGATGGTCGGAAGAGGCATAAATTCCGTCAGCCAGTTTAGTCTGACCATCTCATCTGTAA
CATCATTGGCAACGCTACCTTTGCCATGTTTCAGAAACAACTCTGGCGCATCGGGCTTCCCATACAATCG
ATAGATTGTCGCACCTGATTGCCCGACATTATCGCGAGCCCATTTATACCCATATAAATCAGCATCCATG
TTGGAATTTAATCGCGGCCTAGAGCAAGACGTTTCCCGTTGAATATGGCTCATAACACCCCTTGTATTAC
TGTTTATGTAAGCAGACAGTTTTATTGTTCATGACCAAAATCCCTTAACGTGAGTTTTCGTTCCACTGAG
CGTCAGACCCCGTAGAAAAGATCAAAGGATCTTCTTGAGATCCTTTTTTTCTGCGCGTAATCTGCTGCTT
GCAAACAAAAAAACCACCGCTACCAGCGGTGGTTTGTTTGCCGGATCAAGAGCTACCAACTCTTTTTCCG
AAGGTAACTGGCTTCAGCAGAGCGCAGATACCAAATACTGTCCTTCTAGTGTAGCCGTAGTTAGGCCACC
ACTTCAAGAACTCTGTAGCACCGCCTACATACCTCGCTCTGCTAATCCTGTTACCAGTGGCTGCTGCCAG
TGGCGATAAGTCGTGTCTTACCGGGTTGGACTCAAGACGATAGTTACCGGATAAGGCGCAGCGGTCGGGC
TGAACGGGGGGTTCGTGCACACAGCCCAGCTTGGAGCGAACGACCTACACCGAACTGAGATACCTACAGC
GTGAGCTATGAGAAAGCGCCACGCTTCCCGAAGGGAGAAAGGCGGACAGGTATCCGGTAAGCGGCAGGGT
CGGAACAGGAGAGCGCACGAGGGAGCTTCCAGGGGGAAACGCCTGGTATCTTTATAGTCCTGTCGGGTTT
CGCCACCTCTGACTTGAGCGTCGATTTTTGTGATGCTCGTCAGGGGGGCGGAGCCTATGGAAAAACGCCA
GCAACGCGGCCTTTTTACGGTTCCTGGCCTTTTGCTGGCCTTTTGCTCACATGTTCTTTCCTGCGTTATC
CCCTGATTCTGTGGATAACCGTATTACCGCCTTTGAGTGAGCTGATACCGCTCGCCGCAGCCGAACGACC
GAGCGCAGCGAGTCAGTGAGCGAGGAAGCGGAAGAGCGCCTGATGCGGTATTTTCTCCTTACGCATCTGT
GCGGTATTTCACACCGCAATGGTGCACTCTCAGTACAATCTGCTCTGATGCCGCATAGTTAAGCCAGTAT
ACACTCCGCTATCGCTACGTGACTGGGTCATGGCTGCGCCCCGACACCCGCCAACACCCGCTGACGCGCC
CTGACGGGCTTGTCTGCTCCCGGCATCCGCTTACAGACAAGCTGTGACCGTCTCCGGGAGCTGCATGTGT
CAGAGGTTTTCACCGTCATCACCGAAACGCGCGAGGCAGCTGCGGTAAAGCTCATCAGCGTGGTCGTGAA
GCGATTCACAGATGTCTGCCTGTTCATCCGCGTCCAGCTCGTTGAGTTTCTCCAGAAGCGTTAATGTCTG
GCTTCTGATAAAGCGGGCCATGTTAAGGGCGGTTTTTTCCTGTTTGGTCACTGATGCCTCCGTGTAAGGG
GGATTTCTGTTCATGGGGGTAATGATACCGATGAAACGAGAGAGGATGCTCACGATACGGGTTACTGATG
ATGAACATGCCCGGTTACTGGAACGTTGTGAGGGTAAACAACTGGCGGTATGGATGCGGCGGGACCAGAG
AAAAATCACTCAGGGTCAATGCCAGCGCTTCGTTAATACAGATGTAGGTGTTCCACAGGGTAGCCAGCAG
CATCCTGCGATGCAGATCCGGAACATAATGGTGCAGGGCGCTGACTTCCGCGTTTCCAGACTTTACGAAA
CACGGAAACCGAAGACCATTCATGTTGTTGCTCAGGTCGCAGACGTTTTGCAGCAGCAGTCGCTTCACGT
TCGCTCGCGTATCGGTGATTCATTCTGCTAACCAGTAAGGCAACCCCGCCAGCCTAGCCGGGTCCTCAAC
GACAGGAGCACGATCATGCTAGTCATGCCCCGCGCCCACCGGAAGGAGCTGACTGGGTTGAAGGCTCTCA
AGGGCATCGGTCGAGATCCCGGTGCCTAATGAGTGAGCTAACTTACATTAATTGCGTTGCGCTCACTGCC
CGCTTTCCAGTCGGGAAACCTGTCGTGCCAGCTGCATTAATGAATCGGCCAACGCGCGGGGAGAGGCGGT
TTGCGTATTGGGCGCCAGGGTGGTTTTTCTTTTCACCAGTGAGACGGGCAACAGCTGATTGCCCTTCACC
GCCTGGCCCTGAGAGAGTTGCAGCAAGCGGTCCACGCTGGTTTGCCCCAGCAGGCGAAAATCCTGTTTGA
TGGTGGTTAACGGCGGGATATAACATGAGCTGTCTTCGGTATCGTCGTATCCCACTACCGAGATGTCCGC
ACCAACGCGCAGCCCGGACTCGGTAATGGCGCGCATTGCGCCCAGCGCCATCTGATCGTTGGCAACCAGC
ATCGCAGTGGGAACGATGCCCTCATTCAGCATTTGCATGGTTTGTTGAAAACCGGACATGGCACTCCAGT
CGCCTTCCCGTTCCGCTATCGGCTGAATTTGATTGCGAGTGAGATATTTATGCCAGCCAGCCAGACGCAG
ACGCGCCGAGACAGAACTTAATGGGCCCGCTAACAGCGCGATTTGCTGGTGACCCAATGCGACCAGATGC
TCCACGCCCAGTCGCGTACCGTCTTCATGGGAGAAAATAATACTGTTGATGGGTGTCTGGTCAGAGACAT
CAAGAAATAACGCCGGAACATTAGTGCAGGCAGCTTCCACAGCAATGGCATCCTGGTCATCCAGCGGATA
GTTAATGATCAGCCCACTGACGCGTTGCGCGAGAAGATTGTGCACCGCCGCTTTACAGGCTTCGACGCCG
CTTCGTTCTACCATCGACACCACCACGCTGGCACCCAGTTGATCGGCGCGAGATTTAATCGCCGCGACAA
TTTGCGACGGCGCGTGCAGGGCCAGACTGGAGGTGGCAACGCCAATCAGCAACGACTGTTTGCCCGCCAG
TTGTTGTGCCACGCGGTTGGGAATGTAATTCAGCTCCGCCATCGCCGCTTCCACTTTTTCCCGCGTTTTC
GCAGAAACGTGGCTGGCCTGGTTCACCACGCGGGAAACGGTCTGATAAGAGACACCGGCATACTCTGCGA
CATCGTATAACGTTACTGGTTTCACATTCACCACCCTGAATTGACTCTCTTCCGGGCGCTATCATGCCAT
ACCGCGAAAGGTTTTGCGCCATTCGATGGTGTCCGGGATCTCGACGCTCTCCCTTATGCGACTCCTGCAT
TAGGAAGCAGCCCAGTAGTAGGTTGAGGCCGTTGAGCACCGCCGCCGCAAGGAATGGTGCATGCAAGGAG
ATGGCGCCCAACAGTCCCCCGGCCACGGGGCCTGCCACCATACCCACGCCGAAACAAGCGCTCATGAGCC
CGAAGTGGCGAGCCCGATCTTCCCCATCGGTGATGTCGGCGATATAGGCGCCAGCAACCGCACCTGTGGC
GCCGGTGATGCCGGCCACGATGCGTCCGGCGTAGAGGATCGAGATCGATCTCGATCCCGCGAAATTAATA
CGACTCACTATAGGGGAATTGTGAGCGGATAACAATTCCCCTCTAGAAATAATTTTGTTTAACTTTAAGA
AGGAGATATATCCATGAACACCATTCATCACCATCACCATCACAACACTAGTATGAAAATCGAAGAAGGT
AAACTGGTAATCTGGATTAACGGCGATAAAGGCTATAACGGTCTCGCTGAAGTCGGTAAGAAATTCGAGA
AAGATACCGGAATTAAAGTCACCGTTGAGCATCCGGATAAACTGGAAGAGAAATTCCCACAGGTTGCGGC
AACTGGCGATGGCCCTGACATTATCTTCTGGGCACACGACCGCTTTGGTGGCTACGCTCAATCTGGCCTG
TTGGCTGAAATCACCCCGGACAAAGCGTTCCAGGACAAGCTGTATCCGTTTACCTGGGATGCCGTACGTT
ACAACGGCAAGCTGATTGCTTACCCGATCGCTGTTGAAGCGTTATCGCTGATTTATAACAAAGATCTGCT
GCCGAACCCGCCAAAAACCTGGGAAGAGATCCCGGCGCTGGATAAAGAACTGAAAGCGAAAGGTAAGAGC
GCGCTGATGTTCAACCTGCAAGAACCGTACTTCACCTGGCCGCTGATTGCTGCTGACGGGGGTTATGCGT
TCAAGTATGAAAACGGCAAGTACGACATTAAAGACGTGGGCGTGGATAACGCTGGCGCGAAAGCGGGTCT
GACCTTCCTGGTTGACCTGATTAAAAACAAACACATGAATGCAGACACCGATTACTCCATCGCAGAAGCT
GCCTTTAATAAAGGCGAAACAGCGATGACCATCAACGGCCCGTGGGCATGGTCCAACATCGACACCAGCA
AAGTGAATTATGGTGTAACGGTACTGCCGACCTTCAAGGGTCAACCATCCAAACCGTTCGTTGGCGTGCT
GAGCGCAGGTATTGACGCCGCCAGTCCGAACAAAGAGCTGGCAAAAGAGTTCCTCGAAAACTATCTGCTG
ACTGATGAAGGTCTGGAAGCGGTTAATAAAGACAAACCGCTGGGTGCCGTAGCGCTGAAGTCTTACGAGG
AAGAGTTGGCGAAAGATCCACGTATTGCCGCCACAATGGAAAACGCCCAGAAAGGTGAAATCATGCCGAA
CATCCCGCAGATGTCCGCTTTCTGGTATGCCGTGCGTACTGCGGTGATCAACGCCGCCAGCGGTCGTCAG
ACTGTCGATGAAGCCCTGAAAGACGCGCAGACTAATTCGAGCTCGACTAGTGGATCTGGTGGTGGTGGCG
GCGAAAACCTGTACTTCCAGGGTGGTTCTCATATGTGTGGATGTGGATCAGGAGTTAATTTCCTGAGCGA
AAACAGAATGATTACCTCTGCCGCTGCAGCCTTGGCTGATACTTTGCTGAAGAACAACAACAGAATCACA
GAGGGTGTGCTGGTTGATAGAATCTTCGACAATAAGATTTTGTCCGTGCAGGAAAAACAGCAATTGCTGA
ACAATTTGCTGGACAACCATATTAAGGAAAACAAATCTCTGACTAAAGAGTCCCTGACAAGAATGTTGGC
TTCTACCCACTTTGTTCAGCAACAGGCAAACGTGTTGCTGAATGAGAAGTTCAACAAAGGATCAGGAGTA
AATTTTCTTTCTGAAAATAGAATGATAACTAGTGCTGCTGCAGCTCTTGCAGATACATTATTGAAGAATA
ATAACAGAATTACCGAAGGTGTCTTAGTAGATAGGATTTTTGATAATAAAATTTTGTCTGTACAAGAAAA
GCAACAACTACTTAATAATTTATTAGATAATCATATTAAAGAAAATAAATCTTTAACTAAAGAAAGTTTA
ACAAGAATGTTGGCTAGTACGCATTTTGTGCAGCAGCAAGCTAATGTTTTGTTAAATGAAAAATTTAATA
AAGGCTCTGGTGTAAATTTTTTGTCTGAAAATCGCATGATTACTTCTGCCGCAGCAGCTTTGGCAGATAC
CTTGCTGAAGAACAACAATCGCATTACAGAAGGCGTCTTAGTGGACCGTATCTTTGACAATAAAATCTTA
TCGGTGCAAGAGAAGCAACAGCTTCTGAACAATCTGTTGGACAACCATATTAAAGAAAACAAAAGCCTGA
CGAAAGAGAGCCTGACGCGTATGTTGGCTAGTACACATTTCGTGCAGCAGCAGGCAAACGTGTTGCTTAA
CGAGAAGTTCAATAAATAGTAAGGATCCGAATTCTGTACAGGCCTTGGCGCGCCTGCAGGCGAGCTCCGT
CGACAAGCTTGCGGCCGCACTCGAGCACCACCACCACCACCACCACCACTAATTGATTAATACCTAGGCT
GCTAAACAAAGCCCGAAAGGAAGCTGAGTTGGCTGCTGCCACCGCTGAGCAATAACTAGCATAACCCCTT
GGGGCCTCTAAACGGGTCTTGAGGGGTTTTTTGCTGAAAGGAGGAACTATATCCGGAT
